Features (pLannotate 1.2.2; 2 found; start..end, strand, type, name):
     34..741     +  CDS            mCherry: mCherry is a basic (constitutively fluorescent) red fluorescent protein published in 2004, derived from Discosoma sp.. It is reported to be a very rapidly-maturing monomer with low acid sensitivity.
    799..2148    +  CDS            TBA1B_BOVIN: Experimental evidence at protein level: Swiss-Prot protein existence level 1. Tubulin is the major constituent of microtubules. It binds two moles of GTP, one at an exchangeable site on the beta chain and one at a non-exchangeable site on the alpha chain. From Bos taurus (Bovine).
>Addgene plasmid | mCherry-Tubulin-C-18 | analyzer sequence | sequence record 85514
ACGTCAGATCCGCTAGCGCTACCGGTCGCCACCATGGTGAGCAAGGGCGAGGAGGATAACATGGCCATCA
TCAAGGAGTTCATGCGCTTCAAGGTGCACATGGAGGGCTCCGTGAACGGCCACGAGTTCGAGATCGAGGG
CGAGGGCGAGGGCCGCCCCTACGAGGGCACCCAGACCGCCAAGCTGAAGGTGACCAAGGGTGGCCCCCTG
CCCTTCGCCTGGGACATCCTGTCCCCTCAGTTCATGTACGGCTCCAAGGCCTACGTGAAGCACCCCGCCG
ACATCCCCGACTACTTGAAGCTGTCCTTCCCCGAGGGCTTCAAGTGGGAGCGCGTGATGAACTTCGAGGA
CGGCGGCGTGGTGACCGTGACCCAGGACTCCTCCCTGCAGGACGGCGAGTTCATCTACAAGGTGAAGCTG
CGCGGCACCAACTTCCCCTCCGACGGCCCCGTAATGCAGAAGAAGACCATGGGCTGGGAGGCCTCCTCCG
AGCGGATGTACCCCGAGGACGGCGCCCTGAAGGGCGAGATCAAGCAGAGGCTGAAGCTGAAGGACGGCGG
CCACTACGACGCTGAGGTCAAGACCACCTACAAGGCCAAGAAGCCCGTGCAGCTGCCCGGCGCCTACAAC
GTCAACATCAAGTTGGACATCACCTCCCACAACGAGGACTACACCATCGTGGAACAGTACGAACGCGCCG
AGGGCCGCCACTCCACCGGCGGCATGGACGAGCTGTACAAGTCCGGACTCAGATCTGGCAGCGGTGGAGG
CAGCGCATCCGGCGGAAGCGGAAGCGTGCGTGAGTGCATCTCCATCCACGTTGGCCAGGCTGGTGTCCAG
ATTGGCAATGCCTGCTGGGAGCTCTACTGCCTGGAACACGGCATCCAGCCCGATGGCCAGATGCCAAGTG
ACAAGACCATTGGGGGAGGAGATGACTCCTTCAACACCTTCTTCAGTGAGACGGGCGCTGGCAAGCACGT
GCCCCGGGCTGTGTTTGTAGACTTGGAACCCACAGTCATTGATGAAGTTCGCACTGGCACCTACCGCCAG
CTCTTCCACCCTGAGCAGCTCATCACAGGCAAGGAAGATGCTGCCAATAACTATGCCCGAGGGCACTACA
CCATTGGCAAGGAGATCATTGACCTTGTGTTGGACCGAATTCGCAAGCTGGCTGACCAGTGCACCGGTCT
TCAGGGCTTCTTGGTTTTCCACAGCTTTGGTGGGGGAACTGGTTCTGGGTTCACCTCCCTGCTCATGGAA
CGTCTCTCAGTTGATTATGGCAAGAAGTCCAAGCTGGAGTTCTCCATTTACCCAGCACCCCAGGTTTCCA
CAGCTGTAGTTGAGCCCTACAACTCCATCCTCACCACCCACACCACCCTGGAGCACTCTGATTGTGCCTT
CATGGTAGACAATGAGGCCATCTATGACATCTGTCGTAGAAACCTCGATATCGAGCGCCCAACCTACACT
AACCTTAACCGCCTTATTAGCCAGATTGTGTCCTCCATCACTGCTTCCCTGAGATTTGATGGAGCCCTGA
ATGTTGACCTGACAGAATTCCAGACCAACCTGGTGCCCTACCCCCGCATCCACTTCCCTCTGGCCACATA
TGCCCCTGTCATCTCTGCTGAGAAAGCCTACCATGAACAGCTTTCTGTAGCAGAGATCACCAATGCTTGC
TTTGAGCCAGCCAACCAGATGGTGAAATGTGACCCTCGCCATGGTAAATACATGGCTTGCTGCCTGTTGT
ACCGTGGTGACGTGGTTCCCAAAGATGTCAATGCTGCCATTGCCACCATCAAAACCAAGCGCAGCATCCA
GTTTGTGGATTGGTGCCCCACTGGCTTCAAGGTTGGCATCAACTACCAGCCTCCCACTGTGGTGCCTGGT
GGAGACCTGGCCAAGGTACAGAGAGCTGTGTGCATGCTGAGCAACACCACAGCCATTGCTGAGGCCTGGG
CTCGCCTGGACCACAAGTTTGACCTGATGTATGCCAAGCGTGCCTTTGTTCACTGGTACGTGGGTGAGGG
GATGGAGGAAGGCGAGTTTTCAGAGGCCCGTGAAGATATGGCTGCCCTTGAGAAGGATTATGAGGAGGTT
GGTGTGGATTCTGTTGAAGGAGAGGGTGAGGAAGAAGGAGAGGAATACTAAGGATCCACCGGATCTAGAT
AACTGATCATAATCAGCCATACCACATTT
